>Addgene plasmid #188317 | pTXTL-T7max-HiBiTGFPHis | addgene full sequence | sequence record 374552 | Addgene NGS Result
AAAAGCATCTTACGGATGGCATGACAGTAAGAGAATTATGCAGTGCTGCCATAACCATGAGTGATAACAC
TGCGGCCAACTTACTTCTGACAACGATCGGAGGACCGAAGGAGCTAACCGCTTTTTTGCACAACATGGGG
GATCATGTAACTCGCCTTGATCGTTGGGAACCGGAGCTGAATGAAGCCATACCAAACGACGAGCGTGACA
CCACGATGCCTGTAGCAATGGCAACAACGTTGCGCAAACTATTAACTGGCGAACTACTTACTCTAGCTTC
CCGGCAACAATTAATAGACTGGATGGAGGCGGATAAAGTTGCAGGACCACTTCTGCGCTCGGCCCTTCCG
GCTGGCTGGTTTATTGCTGATAAATCTGGAGCCGGTGAGCGTGGGTCGCGCGGTATCATTGCAGCACTGG
GGCCAGATGGTAAGCCCTCCCGTATCGTAGTTATCTACACGACGGGGAGTCAGGCAACTATGGATGAACG
AAATAGACAGATCGCTGAGATAGGTGCCTCACTGATTAAGCATTGGTAACTGTCAGACCAAGTTTACTCA
TATATACTTTAGATTGATTTAAAACTTCATTTTTAATTTAAAAGGATCTAGGTGAAGATCCTTTTTGATA
ATCTCATGACCAAAATCCCTTAACGTGAGTTTTCGTTCCACTGAGCGTCAGACCCCGTAGAAAAGATCAA
AGGATCTTCTTGAGATCCTTTTTTTCTGCGCGTAATCTGCTGCTTGCAAACAAAAAAACCACCGCTACCA
GCGGTGGTTTGTTTGCCGGATCAAGAGCTACCAACTCTTTTTCCGAAGGTAACTGGCTTCAGCAGAGCGC
AGATACCAAATACTGTTCTTCTAGTGTAGCCGTAGTTAGGCCACCACTTCAAGAACTCTGTAGCACCGCC
TACATACCTCGCTCTGCTAATCCTGTTACCAGTGGCTGCTGCCAGTGGCGATAAGTCGTGTCTTACCGGG
TTGGACTCAAGACGATAGTTACCGGATAAGGCGCAGCGGTCGGGCTGAACGGGGGGTTCGTGCACACAGC
CCAGCTTGGAGCGAACGACCTACACCGAACTGAGATACCTACAGCGTGAGCTATGAGAAAGCGCCACGCT
TCCCGAAGGGAGAAAGGCGGACAGGTATCCGGTAAGCGGCAGGGTCGGAACAGGAGAGCGCACGAGGGAG
CTTCCAGGGGGAAACGCCTGGTATCTTTATAGTCCTGTCGGGTTTCGCCACCTCTGACTTGAGCGTCGAT
TTTTGTGATGCTCGTCAGGGGGGCGGAGCCTATGGAAAAACGCCAGCAACGCGGCCTTTTTACGGTTCCT
GGCCTTTTGCTGGCCTTTTGCTCACATGGCTCGACAGATCTAATTCTAATACGACTCACTATAGGGAAAT
AATTTTGTTTAACTTTAAGAAGGAGATATACCGGTATGACTAGTATGGTGAGCGGCTGGCGGCTGTTCAA
GAAGATTAGCGGAGGTGGTGGATCGGGCGGAGGGGGATCAATGGAGCTTTTCACTGGCGTTGTTCCCATC
CTGGTCGAGCTGGACGGCGACGTAAACGGCCACAAGTTCAGCGTGTCCGGCGAGGGCGAGGGCGATGCCA
CCTACGGCAAGCTGACCCTGAAGTTCATCTGCACCACCGGCAAGCTGCCCGTGCCCTGGCCCACCCTCGT
GACCACCCTGACCTACGGCGTGCAGTGCTTCAGCCGCTACCCCGACCACATGAAGCAGCACGACTTCTTC
AAGTCCGCCATGCCCGAAGGCTACGTCCAGGAGCGCACCATCTTCTTCAAGGACGACGGCAACTACAAGA
CCCGCGCCGAGGTGAAGTTCGAGGGCGACACCCTGGTGAACCGCATCGAGCTGAAGGGCATCGACTTCAA
GGAGGACGGCAACATCCTGGGGCACAAGCTGGAGTACAACTACAACAGCCACAACGTCTATATCATGGCC
GACAAGCAGAAGAACGGCATCAAGGTGAACTTCAAGATCCGCCACAACATCGAGGACGGCAGCGTGCAGC
TCGCCGACCACTACCAGCAGAACACCCCCATCGGCGACGGCCCCGTGCTGCTGCCCGACAACCACTACCT
GAGCACCCAGTCCGCCCTGAGCAAAGACCCCAACGAGAAGCGCGATCACATGGTCCTGCTGGAGTTCGTG
ACCGCCGCCGGGATCACGCGTGGAGGTGGCCATCACCATCATCACCATCACCACGGATAACTCGAGCAAA
GCCCGCCGAAAGGCGGGCTTTTCTGTACAACAACAATTGCATTCATTTTATGTTTCAGGTTCAGGGGGAG
ATGTGGGAGGTTTTTTAAAGCAAGTAAAACCTCTACAAATGTGGTAAAATCGATAAGGATCCGGGCTGGC
GTAATAGCGAAGAGGCCCGCACCGATCGCCCTTCCCAACAGTTGCGCAGCCTGAATGGCGAATGG
[124 nt withheld, positions 2446-2569]
C
[91 nt withheld, positions 2571-2661]
A
[49 nt withheld, positions 2663-2711]
CCTTTGACGTTGGAGTCCACGTTCTTT
[37 nt withheld, positions 2739-2775]
ACCCTATCTCGGTCTATTCTTTTGATTTATAAGGGATTTTGCCGATTTCGGCCTATTGGTTAAAAAATGA
GCTGATTTAACAAAAATTTAACGCGAATTTTAACAAAATATTAACGCTTACAATTTCCTGATGCGGTATT
TTCTCCTTACGCATCTGTGCGGTATTTCACACCGCATATGGTGCACTCTCAGTACAATCTGCTCTGATGC
CGCATAGTTAAGCCAGCCCCGACACCCGCCAACACCCGCTGACGCGCCCTGACGGGCTTGTCTGCTCCCG
GCATCCGCTTACAGACAAGCTGTGACCGTCTCCGGGAGCTGCATGTGTCAGAGGTTTTCACCGTCATCAC
CGAAACGCGCGAGACGAAAGGGCCTCGTGATACGCCTATTTTTATAGGTTAATGTCATGATAATAATGGT
TTCTTAGACGTCAGGTGGCACTTTTCGGGGAAATGTGCGCGGAACCCCTATTTGTTTATTTTTCTAAATA
CATTCAAATATGTATCCGCTCATGAGACAATAACCCTGATAAATGCTTCAATAATATTGAAAAAGGAAGA
GTATGAGTATTCAACATTTCCGTGTCGCCCTTATTCCCTTTTTTGCGGCATTTTGCCTTCCTGTTTTTGC
TCACCCAGAAACGCTGGTGAAAGTAAAAGATGCTGAAGATCAGTTGGGTGCACGAGTGGGTTACATCGAA
CTGGATCTCAACAGCGGTAAGATCCTTGAGAGTTTTCGCCCCGAAGAACGTTTTCCAATGATGAGCACTT
TTAAAGTTCTGCTATGTGGCGCGGTATTATCCCGTATTGACGCCGGGCAAGAGCAACTCGGTCGCCGCAT
ACACTATTCTCAGAATGACTTGGTTGAGTACTCACCAGTCACAG
Features (pLannotate 1.2.2; 11 found; start..end, strand, type, name):
    710..1298    +  rep_origin     ori: high-copy-number ColE1/pMB1/pBR322/pUC origin of replication
   1377..1395    +  promoter       T7 promoter: promoter for bacteriophage T7 RNA polymerase
   1404..1426    +  RBS            RBS: efficient ribosome binding site from bacteriophage T7 gene 10 (Olins and Rangwala, 1989)
   1514..2185    +  CDS            (3-F)Tyr-EGFP: (3-F)Tyr-EGFP is a basic (constitutively fluorescent) green fluorescent protein published in 2004, derived from Aequorea victoria.
   2288..2356    -  CDS            large T antigen (fragment): large T antigen from SV40 (simian virus 40)
   2375..2442    +  CDS            lacZα (fragment): LacZα fragment of β-galactosidase; lacZ fragment
   2446..2874    +  rep_origin     f1 ori (sequence partly withheld): f1 bacteriophage origin of replication; arrow indicates direction of (+) strand synthesis
   2902..3001    -  misc_feature   bom (fragment): basis of mobility region from pBR322
   3103..3138    -  CDS            rop (fragment): Rop protein, which maintains plasmids at low copy number; rop
   3233..3337    +  promoter       AmpR promoter: bla
   3338..539     +  CDS            AmpR (across the origin): β-lactamase; bla; confers resistance to ampicillin, carbenicillin, and related antibiotics
