[The description below was written by a language model from this plasmid's Addgene catalogue record and pLannotate feature annotations shown in this document.]
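Description:
pTXTL-T7max-HiBiTGFPHis is a small (about 3.7 kb) bacterial plasmid built as a template for cell-free transcription–translation (TXTL) reactions. It is based on the pCI-T7Max-UTR1-CTerminus8xHis-T500 backbone and is propagated in E. coli as a high-copy plasmid through a ColE1/pUC-type origin, with ampicillin selection provided by the β-lactamase gene and its native promoter. The annotation also detects an f1 phage origin and short remnants of SV40 large T antigen, lacZα, bom and rop. These appear to be leftovers of the vector's lineage rather than functional parts.

The payload is a synthetic 786 bp open reading frame encoding a HiBiT–GFP fusion with a C-terminal 8x His tag. It is driven by the T7Max promoter, which the feature table picks up as a T7 RNA polymerase promoter, followed by a strong ribosome binding site from phage T7 gene 10. The backbone name suggests that a UTR1 leader and a T500 terminator flank the cassette, but neither is annotated as a separate feature. The GFP portion matches an EGFP-type Aequorea victoria protein, and the record notes that the eGFP was derived from another laboratory's plasmid. The HiBiT peptide and His tag are too short to have been annotated.

HiBiT is the small peptide fragment of a split NanoLuc luciferase, and it produces luminescence when complemented by the larger LgBiT fragment. The fusion therefore allows the same product to be read out by both fluorescence and luminescence, while the His tag permits affinity purification or detection. The construct was deposited with work on expanding luciferase reporter systems for cell-free protein expression, where expression depends on supplying T7 RNA polymerase.
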