Addgene plasmid #188317: pTXTL-T7max-HiBiTGFPHis
Purpose: Expression of HiBiT-GFP via T7 promoter in TXTL
Depositing lab: Kate Adamala. Depositing organization: University of Minnesota. Publication: Expanding luciferase reporter systems for cell-free protein expression. Sato W, Rasmussen M, Deich C, Engelhart AE, Adamala KP. Sci Rep. 2022 Jul 7;12(1):11489. doi: 10.1038/s41598-022-15624-6. PubMed 35798760.
Backbone
  Vector backbone: pCI-T7Max-UTR1-CTerminus8xHis-T500
  Backbone manufacturer: Adamala Lab
  Backbone size w/o insert (bp): 2873
  Vector type: Bacterial Expression, Luciferase, Synthetic Biology
Growth in bacteria
  Bacterial resistance: Ampicillin, 100 μg/mL
  Growth temperature: 37°C
  Growth strain: NEB5alpha
  Copy number: High Copy
Gene/Insert
  Gene/Insert name: HiBiT-GFP fusion
  Species: Synthetic
  Insert size (bp): 786
  Promoter: T7Max
  Tag / fusion protein: 8x His-tag (C terminal on insert)
  Cloning method: Unknown
  Sequencing primers: 5′ AGAAAGCGCCACGCTTCC
Resource information
  A portion of this plasmid was derived from a plasmid made by: Vincent Noireaux Lab for eGFP
Terms and licenses: Academic/Nonprofit Terms; Industry Terms: Not Available to Industry
How to cite: pTXTL-T7max-HiBiTGFPHis was a gift from Kate Adamala (Addgene plasmid # 188317 ; http://n2t.net/addgene:188317 ; RRID:Addgene_188317)
