>Addgene plasmid #188317 | pTXTL-T7max-HiBiTGFPHis | depositor partial sequence | sequence record 365552 | HiBiT
ATGGTGAGCGGCTGGCGGCTGTTCAAGAAGATTAGC
