>Addgene plasmid #188317 | pTXTL-T7max-HiBiTGFPHis | depositor partial sequence | sequence record 365553 | eGFP geme
ATGGAGCTTTTCACTGGCGTTGTTCCCATCCTGGTCGAGCTGGACGGCGACGTAAACGGCCACAAGTTCA
GCGTGTCCGGCGAGGGCGAGGGCGATGCCACCTACGGCAAGCTGACCCTGAAGTTCATCTGCACCACCGG
CAAGCTGCCCGTGCCCTGGCCCACCCTCGTGACCACCCTGACCTACGGCGTGCAGTGCTTCAGCCGCTAC
CCCGACCACATGAAGCAGCACGACTTCTTCAAGTCCGCCATGCCCGAAGGCTACGTCCAGGAGCGCACCA
TCTTCTTCAAGGACGACGGCAACTACAAGACCCGCGCCGAGGTGAAGTTCGAGGGCGACACCCTGGTGAA
CCGCATCGAGCTGAAGGGCATCGACTTCAAGGAGGACGGCAACATCCTGGGGCACAAGCTGGAGTACAAC
TACAACAGCCACAACGTCTATATCATGGCCGACAAGCAGAAGAACGGCATCAAGGTGAACTTCAAGATCC
GCCACAACATCGAGGACGGCAGCGTGCAGCTCGCCGACCACTACCAGCAGAACACCCCCATCGGCGACGG
CCCCGTGCTGCTGCCCGACAACCACTACCTGAGCACCCAGTCCGCCCTGAGCAAAGACCCCAACGAGAAG
CGCGATCACATGGTCCTGCTGGAGTTCGTGACCGCCGCCGGGATC
