>Addgene plasmid #188317 | pTXTL-T7max-HiBiTGFPHis | depositor partial sequence | sequence record 365585 | pTXTL-T7max-HiBiTGFPHis sequence 1153 bps
NNNNNNNNNNNNNTCGGTAGCGGCAGGGTCGGACAGGANAGCGCACGAGGGAGCTTCCAGGGGGAAACGC
CTGGTATCTTTATAGTCCTGTCGGGTTTCGCCACCTCTGACTTGAGCGTCGATTTTTGTGATGCTCGTCA
GGGGGGCGGAGCCTATGGAAAAACGCCAGCAACGCGGCCTTTTTACGGTTCCTGGCCTTTTGCTGGCCTT
TTGCTCACATGGCTCGACAGATCTAATTCTAATACGACTCACTATAGGGAAATAATTTTGTTTAACTTTA
AGAAGGAGATATACCGGTATGACTAGTATGGTGAGCGGCTGGCGGCTGTTCAAGAAGATTAGCGGAGGTG
GTGGATCGGGCGGAGGGGGATCAATGGAGCTTTTCACTGGCGTTGTTCCCATCCTGGTCGAGCTGGACGG
CGACGTAAACGGCCACAAGTTCAGCGTGTCCGGCGAGGGCGAGGGCGATGCCACCTACGGCAAGCTGACC
CTGAAGTTCATCTGCACCACCGGCAAGCTGCCCGTGCCCTGGCCCACCCTCGTGACCACCCTGACCTACG
GCGTGCAGTGCTTCAGCCGCTACCCCGACCACATGAAGCAGCACGACTTCTTCAAGTCCGCCATGCCCGA
AGGCTACGTCCAGGAGCGCACCATCTTCTTCAAGGACGACGGCAACTACAAGACCCGCGCCGAGGTGAAG
TTCGAGGGCGACACCCTGGTGAACCGCATCGAGCTGAAGGGCATCGACTTCAAGGAGGACGGCAACATCC
TGGGGCACAAGCTGGAGTACAACTACAACAGCCACAACGTCTATATCATGGCCGACAAGCAGAAGAACGG
CATCAAGGTGAACTTCAAGATCCGCCACAACATCGAGGACGGCAGCGTGCAGCTCGCCGACCACTACCAG
CAGAACACCCCCATCGGCGACGGCCCCGTGCTGCTGCCCGACAACCACTACCTGAGCACCCAGTCCGCCC
TGAGCAAAGACCCCAACGANAAGCGCNATCACATGGNCCTGCTGGNNTTCGTGNNCGCCNCCNGGGNNCA
CNNNNNNNGTGNNCCATNCACCATCATCNNCNNTCNNNNNCGGNNNACTCNNNGNCANNNNNNNNCNNAN
NNNNNNNNNNCNNNNNNCAANCNNNNNNNNNNN
